Addgene plasmid #53348: GST-PRDM16 455-680
Purpose: bacterial expression of mouse PRDM16 fragment
Depositing lab: Shingo Kajimura & Bruce Spiegelman. Depositing organization: Dana-Farber Cancer Institute. Publication: Regulation of the brown and white fat gene programs through a PRDM16/CtBP transcriptional complex. Kajimura S, Seale P, Tomaru T, Erdjument-Bromage H, Cooper MP, Ruas JL, Chin S, Tempst P, Lazar MA, Spiegelman BM. Genes Dev. 2008 May 15;22(10):1397-409. doi: 10.1101/gad.1666108. PubMed 18483224.
Backbone
  Vector backbone: pGEX4T-2
  Backbone manufacturer: GE Healthcare
  Backbone size w/o insert (bp): 4970
  Vector type: Bacterial Expression
Growth in bacteria
  Bacterial resistance: Ampicillin, 100 μg/mL
  Growth temperature: 37°C
  Growth strain: DH5alpha
  Copy number: High Copy
Gene/Insert
  Gene/Insert name: PRDM16 (alt name: PR domain containing 16)
  Species: M. musculus (mouse)
  Mutation: aa 455-680
  Entrez Gene: Prdm16 (a.k.a. 5730557K01Rik, csp1, mel1)
  Promoter: tac
  Tag / fusion protein: GST (N terminal on backbone)
  Cloning method: Restriction Enzyme; 5′ cloning site unknown (unknown if destroyed); 3′ cloning site unknown (unknown if destroyed)
  Sequencing primers: 5′ pGEX5'; 3′ pGEX3'
Terms and licenses: Academic/Nonprofit Terms; Industry Terms: Not Available to Industry
How to cite: GST-PRDM16 455-680 was a gift from Shingo Kajimura & Bruce Spiegelman (Addgene plasmid # 53348 ; http://n2t.net/addgene:53348 ; RRID:Addgene_53348)
