[The description below was written by a language model from this plasmid's Addgene catalogue record.]
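Description:
GST-PRDM16 455-680 is a bacterial expression plasmid built on the commercial pGEX4T-2 backbone (about 4.97 kb without insert). It is a high-copy plasmid maintained in E. coli under ampicillin selection. No feature table accompanies the record, so the origin of replication and other backbone elements are not itemised. Vectors of the pGEX series generally also carry a lacI repressor gene that keeps the promoter off until induction, but this is not listed here.

The insert is a fragment of mouse PRDM16 (PR domain containing 16; Prdm16), covering amino acids 455–680 rather than the full-length protein. It is placed downstream of the backbone-encoded glutathione S-transferase, so the product carries an N-terminal GST tag. Expression is driven by the tac promoter, a strong hybrid trp/lac promoter that is typically induced with IPTG. The fragment was inserted by restriction enzyme cloning, but the 5′ and 3′ sites used are recorded as unknown, so the junction sequences and the integrity of the polylinker cannot be stated.

The stated purpose is bacterial expression of this PRDM16 fragment. GST fusions can be captured on glutathione resin for purification or used as immobilised bait in pull-down assays. A defined sub-region such as this one is typically used alongside other fragments to map which part of a protein mediates binding to a partner. That use fits the associated study of a PRDM16/CtBP transcriptional complex regulating brown and white fat gene programs, although the record does not say which interaction this fragment was used to test.
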