>Addgene plasmid #53348 | GST-PRDM16 455-680 | addgene partial sequence | sequence record 86536 | pGEX5 5'-GGGCTGGCAAGCCACGTTTGGTG-3'
GATCTCAATGGATCTGGTTCGCGTGGATCCGGCAGCATCTTCACCCCAGGCCTGCCCTTGACCCCCAGCC
CCATGATGGACAAGACAAAACCCTCCCCGACCCTCAACCACGGGGGCCTAGGCTTCAGCGAGTACTTCCC
CTCCAGACCTCATCCTGGGAGCCTGCCCTTCTCGGCTGCTCCTCCGGCCTTCCCCGCACTCACTCCGGGC
TTCCCGGGCATCTTTCCTCCATCCCTGTACCCACGACCACCTCTGCTACCTCCCACGCCGCTGCTCAAGA
GCCCCCTGAACCACGCGCAGGACGCCAAGCTACCCAGCCCGCTGGGAAACCCAGCCCTGCCCCTTGTCTC
CGCGGTCAGCAATAGCAGCCAGGGTGCCACAGCGGCCACCGGGTCAGAGGAGAAATTTGATGGCCGCTTG
GAAGACGCATATGCGGAGAAGGTCAAAAATAGGAGCCCTGACATGTCGGATGGCAGTGACTTTGAGGATA
TCAACACCACGACCGGGACAGACTTGGACACTACCACGGGCACGGGGTCAGACCTGGACAGCGACCTGGA
CAGTGACAGAGACAAAGGCAAGGACAAGGGGAAGCCAGTGGAGAGCAAACCTGAGTTTGGGGGTGCATCT
GTGCCCCCTGGGGCCATGAACAGTGTGGCCGAGGTACCGGCCTTCTACTCACAGCATTCCTTCTTCCCGC
CACCCTGACTCGAGCGGCCGCATCGTGACTGACTGACGATCTGCCTCGCGCGTTTCGGTGATGACGGTGA
AAACCTCTGACACATGCAGCTCCCGGAGACGGTCACAGCTTGTCTGTAAGCGGATGCCGGGAGCAGACAA
GCCCGTCAGGGCGCGTCAGCGGGTGTTGGCGGGTGTCGGGGCGC
